>Addgene plasmid #193676 | pLX307 P2A GFP PRDM14 | addgene full sequence | sequence record 380315 | Addgene NGS Result
GCCACATCGAGCGGGTCACCGAGCTGCAAGAACTCTTCCTCACGCGCGTCGGGCTCGACATCGGCAAGGT
GTGGGTCGCGGACGACGGCGCCGCCGTGGCGGTCTGGACCACGCCGGAGAGCGTCGAAGCGGGGGCGGTG
TTCGCCGAGATCGGCCCGCGCATGGCCGAGTTGAGCGGTTCCCGGCTGGCCGCGCAGCAACAGATGGAAG
GCCTCCTGGCGCCGCACCGGCCCAAGGAGCCCGCGTGGTTCCTGGCCACCGTCGGCGTCTCGCCCGACCA
CCAGGGCAAGGGTCTGGGCAGCGCCGTCGTGCTCCCCGGAGTGGAGGCGGCCGAGCGCGCCGGGGTGCCC
GCCTTCCTGGAGACCTCCGCGCCCCGCAACCTCCCCTTCTACGAGCGGCTCGGCTTCACCGTCACCGCCG
ACGTCGAGGTGCCCGAAGGACCGCGCACCTGGTGCATGACCCGCAAGCCCGGTGCCAGTTAACGAATTCT
AGATCTTGAGACAAATGGCAGTATTCATCCACAATTTTAAAAGAAAAGGGGGGATTGGGGGGTACAGTGC
AGGGGAAAGAATAGTAGACATAATAGCAACAGACATACAAACTAAAGAATTACAAAAACAAATTACAAAA
ATTCAAAATTTTCGGGTTTATTACAGGGACAGCAGAGATCCACTTTGGCGCCGGCTCGAGGCCTGCAGGT
GCAAAGATGGATAAAGTTTTAAACAGAGAGGAATCTTTGCAGCTAATGGACCTTCTAGGTCTTGAAAGGA
GTGGGAATTGGCTCCGGTGCCCGTCAGTGGGCAGAGCGCACATCGCCCACAGTCCCCGAGAAGTTGGGGG
GAGGGGTCGGCAATTGAACCGGTGCCTAGAGAAGGTGGCGCGGGGTAAACTGGGAAAGTGATGTCGTGTA
CTGGCTCCGCCTTTTTCCCGAGGGTGGGGGAGAACCGTATATAAGTGCAGTAGTCGCCGTGAACGTTCTT
TTTCGCAACGGGTTTGCCGCCAGAACACAGGTAAGTGCCGTGTGTGGTTCCCGCGGGCCTGGCCTCTTTA
CGGGTTATGGCCCTTGCGTGCCTTGAATTACTTCCACCTGGCTGCAGTACGTGATTCTTGATCCCGAGCT
TCGGGTTGGAAGTGGGTGGGAGAGTTCGAGGCCTTGCGCTTAAGGAGCCCCTTCGCCTCGTGCTTGAGTT
GAGGCCTGGCCTGGGCGCTGGGGCCGCCGCGTGCGAATCTGGTGGCACCTTCGCGCCTGTCTCGCTGCTT
TCGATAAGTCTCTAGCCATTTAAAATTTTTGATGACCTGCTGCGACGCTTTTTTTCTGGCAAGATAGTCT
TGTAAATGCGGGCCAAGATCTGCACACTGGTATTTCGGTTTTTGGGGCCGCGGGCGGCGACGGGGCCCGT
GCGTCCCAGCGCACATGTTCGGCGAGGCGGGGCCTGCGAGCGCGGCCACCGAGAATCGGACGGGGGTAGT
CTCAAGCTGGCCGGCCTGCTCTGGTGCCTGGCCTCGCGCCGCCGTGTATCGCCCCGCCCTGGGCGGCAAG
GCTGGCCCGGTCGGCACCAGTTGCGTGAGCGGAAAGATGGCCGCTTCCCGGCCCTGCTGCAGGGAGCTCA
AAATGGAGGACGCGGCGCTCGGGAGAGCGGGCGGGTGAGTCACCCACACAAAGGAAAAGGGCCTTTCCGT
CCTCAGCCGTCGCTTCATGTGACTCCACGGAGTACCGGGCGCCGTCCAGGCACCTCGATTAGTTCTCGAG
CTTTTGGAGTACGTCGTCTTTAGGTTGGGGGGAGGGGTTTTATGCGATGGAGTTTCCCCACACTGAGTGG
GTGGAGACTGAAGTTAGGCCAGCTTGGCACTTGATGTAATTCTCCTTGGAATTTGCCCTTTTTGAGTTTG
GATCTTGGTTCATTCTCAAGCCTCAGACAGTGGTTCAAAGTTTTTTTCTTCCATTTCAGGTGTCGTGAGG
CTAGCATCGATTGATCAACAAGTTTGTACAAAAAAGTTGGCATGGCTCTACCCCGGCCAAGTGAGGCCGT
GCCTCAGGACAAGGTGTGCTACCCGCCGGAGAGCAGCCCGCAGAACCTGGCCGCGTACTACACGCCTTTC
CCGTCCTATGGACACTACAGAAACAGCCTGGCCACCGTGGAGGAAGACTTCCAACCTTTCCGGCAGCTGG
AGGCCGCAGCGTCTGCTGCCCCCGCCATGCCCCCCTTCCCCTTCCGGATGGCGCCTCCCTTGCTGAGCCC
GGGTCTGGGCCTACAGAGGGAGCCTCTCTACGATCTGCCCTGGTACAGCAAGCTGCCACCGTGGTACCCA
ATTCCCCACGTCCCCAGGGAAGTGCCGCCCTTCCTGAGCAGCAGCCACGAGTACGCGGGTGCCAGCAGTG
AAGATCTGGGCCACCAAATCATTGGTGGCGACAACGAGAGTGGCCCGTGTTGTGGACCTGACACTTTAAT
TCCACCGCCCCCTGCGGATGCTTCTCTGTTACCTGAGGGGCTGAGGACCTCCCAGTTATTACCTTGCTCA
CCCAGCAAGCAGTCAGAGGATGGTCCCAAACCCTCCAACCAAGAAGGGAAGTCCCCTGCTCGGTTCCAGT
TCACGGAGGAGGACCTGCACTTCGTTCTGTACGGGGTCACTCCCAGCCTGGAGCACCCAGCCAGCCTGCA
CCATGCGATTTCAGGCCTCCTGGTCCCCCCAGACAGCTCTGGATCTGATTCTCTTCCTCAAACTCTGGAT
GAAGACTCCCTTCAACTTCCAGAAGGTCTATGCCTCATGCAGACGGTGTTTGGTGAAGTCCCACATTTTG
GTGTGTTCTGCAGTAGTTTTATCGCCAAAGGAGTCAGGTTTGGGCCCTTTCAAGGTAAAGTGGTCAATGC
CAGTGAAGTGAAGACCTACGGAGACAATTCTGTGATGTGGGAGATCTTTGAAGATGGTCATTTGAGCCAC
TTTATAGATGGAAAAGGAGGTACGGGGAACTGGATGTCCTATGTCAACTGTGCCCGCTTCCCCAAGGAGC
AGAACCTAGTTGCTGTGCAGTGTCAAGGGCATATATTTTATGAGAGCTGCAAAGAGATTCATCAGAACCA
AGAGCTCCTTGTGTGGTATGGAGACTGCTATGAGAAATTTCTGGATATTCCTGTGAGCCTTCAGGTCACA
GAGCCGGGGAAGCAGCCATCTGGGCCCTCTGAAGAGTCTGCAGAAGGCTACAGATGTGAAAGATGTGGGA
AGGTATTTACCTACAAATATTACAGAGATAAGCACCTCAAGTACACCCCCTGTGTGGACAAGGGCGATAG
GAAATTTCCCTGTTCTCTCTGCAAACGATCCTTTGAGAAGCGGGACCGGCTTCGGATCCACATTCTTCAT
GTTCATGAGAAGCACCGGCCTCACAAGTGTTCTACATGTGGGAAATGTTTCTCTCAGTCTTCCAGCCTAA
ACAAACACATGCGAGTCCACTCTGGAGACAGACCATACCAGTGTGTGTATTGTACTAAGAGGTTCACAGC
CTCCAGCATACTCCGCACACACATCAGGCAGCACTCCGGGGAGAAGCCCTTCAAATGCAAGTACTGTGGT
AAATCTTTTGCATCCCATGCTGCCCATGACAGCCATGTCCGGCGTTCACACAAGGAGGACGATGGCTGCT
CATGCAGCATCTGTGGGAAAATCTTCTCAGATCAAGAAACATTCTACTCCCACATGAAGTTTCATGAAGA
CTACTACCCAACTTTCTTGTACAAAGTGGTTGATATCGGTAAGCCTATCCCTAACCCTCTCCTCGGTCTC
GATTCTACGGGCAGCGGCGCCACAAACTTCTCTCTGCTAAAGCAAGCAGGTGATGTTGAAGAAAACCCCG
GGCCTATGGTGAGCAAGGGCGAGGAGCTGTTCACCGGGGTGGTGCCCATCCTGGTCGAGCTGGACGGCGA
CGTAAACGGCCACAAGTTCAGCGTGTCCGGCGAGGGCGAGGGCGATGCCACCTACGGCAAGCTGACCCTG
AAGTTCATCTGCACCACCGGCAAGCTGCCCGTGCCCTGGCCCACCCTCGTGACCACCTTGACCTACGGCG
TGCAGTGCTTCGCCCGCTACCCCGACCACATGAAGCAGCACGACTTCTTCAAGTCCGCCATGCCCGAAGG
CTACGTCCAGGAGCGCACCATCTTCTTCAAGGACGACGGCAACTACAAGACCCGCGCCGAGGTGAAGTTC
GAGGGCGACACCCTGGTGAACCGCATCGAGCTGAAGGGCATCGACTTCAAGGAGGACGGCAACATCCTGG
GGCACAAGCTGGAGTACAACTACAACAGCCACAAGGTCTATATCACCGCCGACAAGCAGAAGAACGGCAT
CAAGGTGAACTTCAAGACCCGCCACAACATCGAGGACGGCAGCGTGCAGCTCGCCGACCACTACCAGCAG
AACACCCCCATCGGCGACGGCCCCGTGCTGCTGCCCGACAACCACTACCTGAGCACCCAGTCCGCCCTGA
GCAAAGACCCCAACGAGAAGCGCGATCACATGGTCCTGCTGGAGTTCGTGACCGCCGCCGGGATCACTCT
CGGCATGGACGAGCTGTACAAGTAATAGTAATGAACTAGTACCGGTTAAGTCGACAATCAACGCGTTAAG
TCGACAATCAACCTCTGGATTACAAAATTTGTGAAAGATTGACTGGTATTCTTAACTATGTTGCTCCTTT
TACGCTATGTGGATACGCTGCTTTAATGCCTTTGTATCATGCTATTGCTTCCCGTATGGCTTTCATTTTC
TCCTCCTTGTATAAATCCTGGTTGCTGTCTCTTTATGAGGAGTTGTGGCCCGTTGTCAGGCAACGTGGCG
TGGTGTGCACTGTGTTTGCTGACGCAACCCCCACTGGTTGGGGCATTGCCACCACCTGTCAGCTCCTTTC
CGGGACTTTCGCTTTCCCCCTCCCTATTGCCACGGCGGAACTCATCGCCGCCTGCCTTGCCCGCTGCTGG
ACAGGGGCTCGGCTGTTGGGCACTGACAATTCCGTGGTGTTGTCGGGGAAATCATCGTCCTTTCCTTGGC
TGCTCGCCTGTGTTGCCACCTGGATTCTGCGCGGGACGTCCTTCTGCTACGTCCCTTCGGCCCTCAATCC
AGCGGACCTTCCTTCCCGCGGCCTGCTGCCGGCTCTGCGGCCTCTTCCGCGTCTTCGCCTTCGCCCTCAG
ACGAGTCGGATCTCCCTTTGGGCCGCCTCCCCGCGTCGACTTTAAGACCAATGACTTACAAGGCAGCTGT
AGATCTTAGCCACTTTTTAAAAGAAAAGGGGGGACTGGAAGGGCTAATTCACTCCCAACGAAGACAAGAT
CTGCTTTTTGCTTGTACTGGGTCTCTCTGGTTAGACCAGATCTGAGCCTGGGAGCTCTCTGGCTAACTAG
GGAACCCACTGCTTAAGCCTCAATAAAGCTTGCCTTGAGTGCTTCAAGTAGTGTGTGCCCGTCTGTTGTG
TGACTCTGGTAACTAGAGATCCCTCAGACCCTTTTAGTCAGTGTGGAAAATCTCTAGCAGTACGTATAGT
AGTTCATGTCATCTTATTATTCAGTATTTATAACTTGCAAAGAAATGAATATCAGAGAGTGAGAGGAACT
TGTTTATTGCAGCTTATAATGGTTACAAATAAAGCAATAGCATCACAAATTTCACAAATAAAGCATTTTT
TTCACTGCATTCTAGTTGTGGTTTGTCCAAACTCATCAATGTATCTTATCATGTCTGGCTCTAGCTATCC
CGCCCCTAACTCCGCCCATCCCGCCCCTAACTCCGCCCAGTTCCGCCCATTCTCCGCCCCATGGCTGACT
AATTTTTTTTATTTATGCAGAGGCCGAGGCCGCCTCGGCCTCTGAGCTATTCCAGAAGTAGTGAGGAGGC
TTTTTTGGAGGCCTAGGGACGTACCCAATTCGCCCTATAGTGAGTCGTATTACGCGCGCTCACTGGCCGT
CGTTTTACAACGTCGTGACTGGGAAAACCCTGGCGTTACCCAACTTAATCGCCTTGCAGCACATCCCCCT
TTCGCCAGCTGGCGTAATAGCGAAGAGGCCCGCACCGATCGCCCTTCCCAACAGTTGCGCAGCCTGAATG
GCGAATGGG
[124 nt withheld, positions 6100-6223]
C
[91 nt withheld, positions 6225-6315]
A
[49 nt withheld, positions 6317-6365]
CCTTTGACGTTGGAGTCCACGTTCTTT
[37 nt withheld, positions 6393-6429]
ACCCTATCTCGGTCTATTCTTTTGATTTATAAGGGATTTTGCCGATTTCGGCCTATTGGTTAAAAAATGA
GCTGATTTAACAAAAATTTAACGCGAATTTTAACAAAATATTAACGCTTACAATTTAGGTGGCACTTTTC
GGGGAAATGTGCGCGGAACCCCTATTTGTTTATTTTTCTAAATACATTCAAATATGTATCCGCTCATGAG
ACAATAACCCTGATAAATGCTTCAATAATATTGAAAAAGGAAGAGTATGAGTATTCAACATTTCCGTGTC
GCCCTTATTCCCTTTTTTGCGGCATTTTGCCTTCCTGTTTTTGCTCACCCAGAAACGCTGGTGAAAGTAA
AAGATGCTGAAGATCAGTTGGGTGCACGAGTGGGTTACATCGAACTGGATCTCAACAGCGGTAAGATCCT
TGAGAGTTTTCGCCCCGAAGAACGTTTTCCAATGATGAGCACTTTTAAAGTTCTGCTATGTGGCGCGGTA
TTATCCCGTATTGACGCCGGGCAAGAGCAACTCGGTCGCCGCATACACTATTCTCAGAATGACTTGGTTG
AGTACTCACCAGTCACAGAAAAGCATCTTACGGATGGCATGACAGTAAGAGAATTATGCAGTGCTGCCAT
AACCATGAGTGATAACACTGCGGCCAACTTACTTCTGACAACGATCGGAGGACCGAAGGAGCTAACCGCT
TTTTTGCACAACATGGGGGATCATGTAACTCGCCTTGATCGTTGGGAACCGGAGCTGAATGAAGCCATAC
CAAACGACGAGCGTGACACCACGATGCCTGTAGCAATGGCAACAACGTTGCGCAAACTATTAACTGGCGA
ACTACTTACTCTAGCTTCCCGGCAACAATTAATAGACTGGATGGAGGCGGATAAAGTTGCAGGACCACTT
CTGCGCTCGGCCCTTCCGGCTGGCTGGTTTATTGCTGATAAATCTGGAGCCGGTGAGCGTGGGTCTCGCG
GTATCATTGCAGCACTGGGGCCAGATGGTAAGCCCTCCCGTATCGTAGTTATCTACACGACGGGGAGTCA
GGCAACTATGGATGAACGAAATAGACAGATCGCTGAGATAGGTGCCTCACTGATTAAGCATTGGTAACTG
TCAGACCAAGTTTACTCATATATACTTTAGATTGATTTAAAACTTCATTTTTAATTTAAAAGGATCTAGG
TGAAGATCCTTTTTGATAATCTCATGACCAAAATCCCTTAACGTGAGTTTTCGTTCCACTGAGCGTCAGA
CCCCGTAGAAAAGATCAAAGGATCTTCTTGAGATCCTTTTTTTCTGCGCGTAATCTGCTGCTTGCAAACA
AAAAAACCACCGCTACCAGCGGTGGTTTGTTTGCCGGATCAAGAGCTACCAACTCTTTTTCCGAAGGTAA
CTGGCTTCAGCAGAGCGCAGATACCAAATACTGTTCTTCTAGTGTAGCCGTAGTTAGGCCACCACTTCAA
GAACTCTGTAGCACCGCCTACATACCTCGCTCTGCTAATCCTGTTACCAGTGGCTGCTGCCAGTGGCGAT
AAGTCGTGTCTTACCGGGTTGGACTCAAGACGATAGTTACCGGATAAGGCGCAGCGGTCGGGCTGAACGG
GGGGTTCGTGCACACAGCCCAGCTTGGAGCGAACGACCTACACCGAACTGAGATACCTACAGCGTGAGCT
ATGAGAAAGCGCCACGCTTCCCGAAGGGAGAAAGGCGGACAGGTATCCGGTAAGCGGCAGGGTCGGAACA
GGAGAGCGCACGAGGGAGCTTCCAGGGGGAAACGCCTGGTATCTTTATAGTCCTGTCGGGTTTCGCCACC
TCTGACTTGAGCGTCGATTTTTGTGATGCTCGTCAGGGGGGCGGAGCCTATGGAAAAACGCCAGCAACGC
GGCCTTTTTACGGTTCCTGGCCTTTTGCTGGCCTTTTGCTCACATGTTCTTTCCTGCGTTATCCCCTGAT
TCTGTGGATAACCGTATTACCGCCTTTGAGTGAGCTGATACCGCTCGCCGCAGCCGAACGACCGAGCGCA
GCGAGTCAGTGAGCGAGGAAGCGGAAGAGCGCCCAATACGCAAACCGCCTCTCCCCGCGCGTTGGCCGAT
TCATTAATGCAGCTGGCACGACAGGTTTCCCGACTGGAAAGCGGGCAGTGAGCGCAACGCAATTAATGTG
AGTTAGCTCACTCATTAGGCACCCCAGGCTTTACACTTTATGCTTCCGGCTCGTATGTTGTGTGGAATTG
TGAGCGGATAACAATTTCACACAGGAAACAGCTATGACCATGATTACGCCAAGCGCGCAATTAACCCTCA
CTAAAGGGAACAAAAGCTGGAGCTGCAAGCTTAATGTAGTCTTATGCAATACTCTTGTAGTCTTGCAACA
TGGTAACGATGAGTTAGCAACATGCCTTACAAGGAGAGAAAAAGCACCGTGCATGCCGATTGGTGGAAGT
AAGGTGGTACGATCGTGCCTTATTAGGAAGGCAACAGACGGGTCTGACATGGATTGGACGAACCACTGAA
TTGCCGCATTGCAGAGATATTGTATTTAAGTGCCTAGCTCGATACATAAACGGGTCTCTCTGGTTAGACC
AGATCTGAGCCTGGGAGCTCTCTGGCTAACTAGGGAACCCACTGCTTAAGCCTCAATAAAGCTTGCCTTG
AGTGCTTCAAGTAGTGTGTGCCCGTCTGTTGTGTGACTCTGGTAACTAGAGATCCCTCAGACCCTTTTAG
TCAGTGTGGAAAATCTCTAGCAGTGGCGCCCGAACAGGGACTTGAAAGCGAAAGGGAAACCAGAGGAGCT
CTCTCGACGCAGGACTCGGCTTGCTGAAGCGCGCACGGCAAGAGGCGAGGGGCGGCGACTGGTGAGTACG
CCAAAAATTTTGACTAGCGGAGGCTAGAAGGAGAGAGATGGGTGCGAGAGCGTCAGTATTAAGCGGGGGA
GAATTAGATCGCGATGGGAAAAAATTCGGTTAAGGCCAGGGGGAAAGAAAAAATATAAATTAAAACATAT
AGTATGGGCAAGCAGGGAGCTAGAACGATTCGCAGTTAATCCTGGCCTGTTAGAAACATCAGAAGGCTGT
AGACAAATACTGGGACAGCTACAACCATCCCTTCAGACAGGATCAGAAGAACTTAGATCATTATATAATA
CAGTAGCAACCCTCTATTGTGTGCATCAAAGGATAGAGATAAAAGACACCAAGGAAGCTTTAGACAAGAT
AGAGGAAGAGCAAAACAAAAGTAAGACCACCGCACAGCAAGCGGCCGCTGATCTTCAGACCTGGAGGAGG
AGATATGAGGGACAATTGGAGAAGTGAATTATATAAATATAAAGTAGTAAAAATTGAACCATTAGGAGTA
GCACCCACCAAGGCAAAGAGAAGAGTGGTGCAGAGAGAAAAAAGAGCAGTGGGAATAGGAGCTTTGTTCC
TTGGGTTCTTGGGAGCAGCAGGAAGCACTATGGGCGCAGCGTCAATGACGCTGACGGTACAGGCCAGACA
ATTATTGTCTGGTATAGTGCAGCAGCAGAACAATTTGCTGAGGGCTATTGAGGCGCAACAGCATCTGTTG
CAACTCACAGTCTGGGGCATCAAGCAGCTCCAGGCAAGAATCCTGGCTGTGGAAAGATACCTAAAGGATC
AACAGCTCCTGGGGATTTGGGGTTGCTCTGGAAAACTCATTTGCACCACTGCTGTGCCTTGGAATGCTAG
TTGGAGTAATAAATCTCTGGAACAGATTTGGAATCACACGACCTGGATGGAGTGGGACAGAGAAATTAAC
AATTACACAAGCTTAATACACTCCTTAATTGAAGAATCGCAAAACCAGCAAGAAAAGAATGAACAAGAAT
TATTGGAATTAGATAAATGGGCAAGTTTGTGGAATTGGTTTAACATAACAAATTGGCTGTGGTATATAAA
ATTATTCATAATGATAGTAGGAGGCTTGGTAGGTTTAAGAATAGTTTTTGCTGTACTTTCTATAGTGAAT
AGAGTTAGGCAGGGATATTCACCATTATCGTTTCAGACCCACCTCCCAACCCCGAGGGGACCCATGCATT
GCATCTCAATTAGTCAGCAACCAGGTGTGGAAAGTCCCCAGGCTCCCCAGCAGGCAGAAGTATGCAAAGC
ATGCGTCTCAATTAGTCAGCAACCATAGTCCCGCCCCTAACTCCGCCCATCCCGCCCCTAACTCCGCCCA
GTTCCGCCCATTCTCCGCCCCATGGCTGACTAATTTTTTTTATTTATGCAGAGGCCGAGGCCGCCTCGGC
CTCTGAGCTATTCCAGAAGTAGTGAGGAGGCTTTTTTGGAGGCCTAGGCTTTTGCAAAAAGCTTTCTAGA
GGTACCACCGGAGCTTACCATGACCGAGTACAAGCCCACGGTGCGCCTCGCCACCCGCGACGACGTCCCC
AGGGCCGTACGCACCCTCGCCGCCGCGTTCGCCGACTACCCCGCCACGCGCCACACCGTCGATCCGGACC
Features (pLannotate 1.2.2; 34 found; start..end, strand, type, name):
    525..642     +  misc_feature   cPPT/CTS: central polypurine tract and central termination sequence of HIV-1
    707..773     +  CDS            small t antigen (fragment): SV40 (simian virus 40) small t antigen
    780..1958    +  promoter       EF-1α promoter: strong constitutive promoter for human elongation factor EF-1α
   1979..1996    +  protein_bind   attB1 (fragment): mutant version of attB; core recombination site for the Gateway® BP reaction BP Clonase™
   2002..3714    +  CDS            PRDM14: PRD14_HUMAN - Experimental evidence at protein level: Swiss-Prot protein existence level 1. Transcription factor that has both positive and negative roles on transcription. Required for the maintenance of embryonic stem cell identity and the reacquisition of pluripotency in somatic cells. May play an essential role in germ cell development at 2 levels: the reacquisition of potential pluripotency, including SOX2 up-regulation, and successful epigenetic reprogramming, characterized by EHMT1 repression. Its association with CBFA2T2 is required for the functions in pluripotency and germ cell forma
   3716..3740    -  protein_bind   attB2: mutant version of attB; recombination site for the Gateway® BP reaction BP Clonase™
   3748..3789    +  CDS            V5 tag: epitope tag from simian virus 5
   3856..4572    +  CDS            Emerald: Emerald is a basic (constitutively fluorescent) green fluorescent protein published in 1998, derived from Aequorea victoria. It is reported to be a very rapidly-maturing weak dimer.
   4626..5214    +  misc_feature   WPRE: woodchuck hepatitis virus posttranscriptional regulatory element
   5265..5284    +  misc_feature   cPPT/CTS (fragment): central polypurine tract and central termination sequence of HIV-1
   5286..5519    +  LTR            3' LTR (ΔU3): self-inactivating 3' long terminal repeat (LTR) from HIV-1
   5597..5718    +  polyA_signal   SV40 poly(A) signal: SV40 polyadenylation signal
   5758..5893    +  rep_origin     SV40 ori: SV40 origin of replication
   5914..5932    -  promoter       T7 promoter: promoter for bacteriophage T7 RNA polymerase
   5940..6095    +  CDS            lacZα (fragment): LacZα fragment of β-galactosidase; lacZ fragment
   6100..6528    +  rep_origin     f1 ori (sequence partly withheld): f1 bacteriophage origin of replication; arrow indicates direction of (+) strand synthesis
   6581..6685    +  promoter       AmpR promoter: bla
   6686..7546    +  CDS            AmpR: β-lactamase; bla; confers resistance to ampicillin, carbenicillin, and related antibiotics
   7717..8305    +  rep_origin     ori: high-copy-number ColE1/pMB1/pBR322/pUC origin of replication
   8488..8580    +  CDS            lacI (fragment): lac repressor; lacI; The lac repressor binds to the lac operator to inhibit transcription in E. coli. This inhibition can be relieved by adding lactose or isopropyl-β-D-thiogalactopyranoside (IPTG).
   8593..8614    +  protein_bind   CAP binding site: CAP binding activates transcription in the presence of cAMP. E. coli catabolite activator protein
   8629..8659    +  promoter       lac promoter: promoter for the E. coli lac operon
   8663..8685    +  protein_bind   lac operator (fragment): The lac repressor binds to the lac operator to inhibit transcription in E. coli. This inhibition can be relieved by adding lactose or isopropyl-β-D-thiogalactopyranoside (IPTG). lac repressor encoded by lacI
   8728..8746    +  promoter       T3 promoter: promoter for bacteriophage T3 RNA polymerase
   8774..9000    +  promoter       RSV promoter: Rous sarcoma virus enhancer/promoter
   9001..9181    +  LTR            5' LTR (truncated): truncated 5' long terminal repeat (LTR) from HIV-1
   9228..9353    +  misc_feature   HIV-1 Ψ: packaging signal of human immunodeficiency virus type 1
   9337..9700    +  CDS            HIV-1 gag (fragment): gag protein from human immunodeficiency virus 1; gag
   9846..10079   +  misc_feature   RRE: The Rev response element (RRE) of HIV-1 allows for Rev-dependent mRNA export from the nucleus to the cytoplasm.
  10456..10482   +  CDS            Rev (fragment): human immunodeficiency virus 1 (HIV-1) Rev protein; rev; enhances nuclear export of unspliced and incompletely spliced viral mRNAs
  10489..10512   +  promoter       SV40 promoter (fragment): SV40 early promoter
  10513..10584   +  promoter       SV40 promoter (fragment): SV40 enhancer and early promoter
  10608..10743   +  rep_origin     SV40 ori: SV40 origin of replication
  10789..476     +  CDS            PuroR (fragment) (across the origin): puromycin N-acetyltransferase; pac from Streptomyces; confers resistance to puromycin
