[The description below was written by a language model from this plasmid's Addgene catalogue record and pLannotate feature annotations shown in this document.]
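Description:
pLX307 P2A GFP PRDM14 is a third-generation-style, self-inactivating HIV-1 lentiviral transfer plasmid built on the pLX307 backbone for constitutive expression of human PRDM14 in mammalian cells. It is maintained in E. coli through a high-copy ColE1/pUC origin with ampicillin selection (AmpR), and the backbone also carries an f1 origin plus remnants of a lac/T7/T3 cloning region. The viral genome is transcribed from an RSV promoter fused to a truncated 5' LTR and includes the Ψ packaging signal with a partial gag sequence, the Rev response element for Rev-dependent nuclear export, a cPPT/CTS element, WPRE to enhance transcript expression, and a ΔU3 3' LTR that inactivates LTR promoter activity after integration. An SV40 poly(A) signal lies downstream of the 3' LTR.

Within the provirus there are two expression units. An SV40 early promoter/origin drives a puromycin N-acetyltransferase gene, annotated as a fragment spanning the sequence origin, for selection of transduced cells. Downstream, the strong EF-1α promoter drives the PRDM14 open reading frame, which was introduced by Gateway recombination and is flanked by attB1 and attB2 sites. It is followed by a V5 epitope tag and then an Emerald-type green fluorescent protein. The plasmid name indicates a P2A self-cleaving peptide between the tagged protein and GFP; the feature table does not annotate it, though an unannotated gap lies between V5 and the reporter. This arrangement would yield V5-tagged PRDM14 and a separate fluorescent marker from a single transcript, so that expressing cells can be tracked or sorted. The associated work concerns the roles of PRDM14 and YAP1 in cell survival and tumorigenesis.
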