Addgene plasmid #193676: pLX307 P2A GFP PRDM14
Purpose: Constitutive lentiviral expression of PRDM14
Depositing lab: William Hahn. Depositing organization: Dana-Farber Cancer Institute. Publication: YAP1 and PRDM14 converge to promote cell survival and tumorigenesis. Kim M, Ly SH, Xie Y, Duronio GN, Ford-Roshon D, Hwang JH, Sulahian R, Rennhack JP, So J, Gjoerup O, Talamas JA, Grandclaudon M, Long HW, Doench JG, Sethi NS, Giannakis M, Hahn WC. Dev Cell. 2022 Jan 24;57(2):212-227.e8. doi: 10.1016/j.devcel.2021.12.006. Epub 2022 Jan 5. PubMed 34990589.
Backbone
  Vector backbone: pLX307
  Vector type: Lentiviral
Growth in bacteria
  Bacterial resistance: Ampicillin, 100 μg/mL
  Growth temperature: 37°C
  Growth strain: NEB Stable
  Copy number: High Copy
Gene/Insert
  Gene/Insert name: PRDM14
  Species: H. sapiens (human)
  Entrez Gene: PRDM14 (a.k.a. PFM11)
  Cloning method: Gateway Cloning
  Sequencing primers: 5′ EF1a-F; 3′ WPRE-R
Terms and licenses: Academic/Nonprofit Terms; Industry Terms: Not Available to Industry
How to cite: pLX307 P2A GFP PRDM14 was a gift from William Hahn (Addgene plasmid # 193676 ; http://n2t.net/addgene:193676 ; RRID:Addgene_193676)
